Addgene plasmid #225709: pAAV-hsyn-ASAP5-WPRE
Purpose: Pan-neuronal, pan-membrane expression of the genetically encoded voltage indicator ASAP5; can be used for dendritic voltage imaging
Depositing lab: Michael Lin. Depositing organization: Stanford University. Publication: A fast and responsive voltage indicator with enhanced sensitivity for unitary synaptic events. Hao YA, Lee S, Roth RH, Natale S, Gomez L, Taxidis J, O'Neill PS, Villette V, Bradley J, Wang Z, Jiang D, Zhang G, Sheng M, Lu D, Boyden E, Delvendahl I, Golshani P, Wernig M, Feldman DE, Ji N, Ding J, Sudhof TC, Clandinin TR, Lin MZ. Neuron. 2024 Sep 17:S0896-6273(24)00643-3. doi: 10.1016/j.neuron.2024.08.019. PubMed 39305894.
Backbone
  Vector backbone: pAAV
  Vector type: AAV
Growth in bacteria
  Bacterial resistance: Ampicillin, 100 μg/mL
  Growth temperature: 37°C
  Growth strain: NEB Stable
  Copy number: High Copy
Gene/Insert
  Gene/Insert name: ASAP5
  Insert size (bp): 1275
  Promoter: human synapsin
  Cloning method: Restriction Enzyme; 5′ cloning site BamHI (not destroyed); 3′ cloning site EcoRI (not destroyed)
  Sequencing primers: 5′ gcagtcgagaaggtaccggatccgccaccatggagacgactgtgaggtatgaac
Terms and licenses: Academic/Nonprofit Terms; Industry Terms: Not Available to Industry
How to cite: pAAV-hsyn-ASAP5-WPRE was a gift from Michael Lin (Addgene plasmid # 225709 ; http://n2t.net/addgene:225709 ; RRID:Addgene_225709)
