[The description below was written by a language model from this plasmid's Addgene catalogue record and pLannotate feature annotations shown in this document.]
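Description:
pAAV-hsyn-ASAP5-WPRE is an adeno-associated virus transfer plasmid (pAAV backbone, about 5.8 kb) built to deliver the genetically encoded voltage indicator ASAP5 to neurons. It is maintained in E. coli through a high-copy ColE1/pUC-type origin and selected with ampicillin via the β-lactamase gene and its own promoter. An f1 phage origin is also present in the backbone. The short bom and rop matches in the annotation are only backbone remnants. The record lists a recombination-deficient growth strain, which fits the presence of AAV2 inverted terminal repeats, since these are prone to rearrangement. The 3′ ITR is annotated in full, whereas the 5′ ITR is detected only as two short fragments. This may reflect the difficulty of sequencing or annotating these hairpin repeats rather than a true truncation, and the record does not resolve the point.

Between the ITRs, which define the segment packaged into AAV particles, the human synapsin I promoter drives neuron-specific expression of the 1,275 bp ASAP5 insert, cloned between retained BamHI and EcoRI sites. The only coding feature the automated annotation flags within this region is a GFP-derived segment labelled cEGFP, which corresponds to the fluorescent reporter portion of the indicator. The rest of the ASAP5 open reading frame is not separately annotated. Downstream, a WPRE enhances transcript stability and expression, and the human growth hormone polyadenylation signal terminates the message. According to the record, the construct gives pan-neuronal expression of ASAP5 distributed across the whole neuronal membrane, making it suitable for optical voltage recording, including dendritic voltage imaging.
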