Features (pLannotate 1.2.2; 15 found; start..end, strand, type, name):
     12..39      +  repeat_region  AAV2 ITR (fragment): inverted terminal repeat of adeno-associated virus serotype 2 inverted
     68..95      +  repeat_region  AAV2 ITR (fragment): inverted terminal repeat of adeno-associated virus serotype 2 inverted
    175..622     +  promoter       hSyn promoter: human synapsin I promoter; confers neuron-specific expression (Kügler et al., 2003)
   1098..1817    +  CDS            cEGFP: cEGFP is a basic (constitutively fluorescent) green fluorescent protein published in 2008, derived from Aequorea victoria.
   1932..1956    +  misc_feature   MCS (fragment): pBluescript multiple cloning site
   1956..2544    +  misc_feature   WPRE: woodchuck hepatitis virus posttranscriptional regulatory element
   2576..3052    +  polyA_signal   hGH poly(A) signal: human growth hormone polyadenylation signal
   3092..3232    +  repeat_region  AAV2 ITR: inverted terminal repeat of adeno-associated virus serotype 2 inverted
   3237..3288    -  misc_feature   bom (fragment): basis of mobility region from pBR322
   3307..3762    +  rep_origin     f1 ori (sequence partly withheld): f1 bacteriophage origin of replication; arrow indicates direction of (+) strand synthesis
   3763..3812    -  misc_feature   bom (fragment): basis of mobility region from pBR322
   3914..3949    -  CDS            rop (fragment): Rop protein, which maintains plasmids at low copy number; rop
   4044..4148    +  promoter       AmpR promoter: bla
   4149..5009    +  CDS            AmpR: β-lactamase; bla; confers resistance to ampicillin, carbenicillin, and related antibiotics
   5180..5768    +  rep_origin     ori: high-copy-number ColE1/pMB1/pBR322/pUC origin of replication
>Addgene plasmid #225709 | pAAV-hsyn-ASAP5-WPRE | addgene full sequence | sequence record 448387 | Addgene NGS Result
CCTGCAGGCAGCTGCGCGCTCGCTCGCTCACTGAGGCCGCCCGGGCGTCGGGCGACCTTTGGTCGCCCGG
CCTCAGTGAGCGAGCGAGCGCGCAGAGAGGGAGTGGCCAACTCCATCACTAGGGGTTCCTGCGGCCGCAC
GCGTGTGTCTAGACTGCAGAGGGCCCTGCGTATGAGTGCAAGTGGGTTTTAGGACCAGGATGAGGCGGGG
TGGGGGTGCCTACCTGACGACCGACCCCGACCCACTGGACAAGCACCCAACCCCCATTCCCCAAATTGCG
CATCCCCTATCAGAGAGGGGGAGGGGAAACAGGATGCGGCGAGGCGCGTGCGCACTGCCAGCTTCAGCAC
CGCGGACAGTGCCTTCGCCCCCGCCTGGCGGCGCGCGCCACCGCCGCCTCAGCACTGAAGGCGCGCTGAC
GTCACTCGCCGGTCCCCCGCAAACTCCCCTTCCCGGCCACCTTGGTCGCGTCCGCGCCGCCGCCGGCCCA
GCCGGACCGCACCACGCGAGGCGCGAGATAGGGGGGCACGGGCGCGACCATCTGCGCTGCGGCGCCGGCG
ACTCAGCGCTGCCTCAGTCTGCGGTGGGCAGCGGAGGAGTCGTGTCGTGCCTGAGAGCGCAGTCGAGAAG
GTACCGGATCCGCCACCATGGAGACGACTGTGAGGTATGAACAGGGGTCAGAGCTCACTAAAACTTCGAG
CTCTCCAACAGCAGATGAGCCCACGATAAAGATTGATGATGGTCGTGATGAGGGTAATGAACAAGACAGC
TGTTCCAATACCATTAGGAGAAAAATTTCCCCGTTTGTGATGTCATTTGGATTCAGAGTATTTGGAGTTG
TGCTTATCATTGTAGACATCATAGTGGTGATTGTGGATCTGGCCATCAGTGAGAAGAAAAGAGGCATTAG
AGAGATTCTTGAAGGTGTTTCCCTGGCTATAGCACTCTTCTTCCTTGTTGATGTTCTCATGAGAGTGTTT
GTTGAAGGCTTCAAGAACTATTTCCGGTCCAAACTGAATACTTTGGATGCAGTCATAGTAGTGGGCACTC
TGCTAATTAATATGACCTACTCCTTCTCTGCTGGTACATTTAAAGGTGATAACGTGTATATTACCGCGGA
TAAACAGAAAAACGGCATTAAAGCGAACTTTACCGTGCGCCATAACGTGGAAGATGGCAGCGTGCAGCTG
GCGGATCATTATCAGCAGAACACCCCGATTGGCGATGGCCCGGTGCTGCTGCCGGATAACCATTATCTGA
GCACCCAGACCGTGCTGAGCAAAGATCCGAACGAAAAACGCGATCACATGGTGCTGCTGGAATTTGTGAC
CGCAGCGGGCATTACACACGGCATGGATGAACTGTATGGCGGCACCGGCGGCAGCGCGAGCCAGGGCGAA
GAACTGTTTACCGGCGTGGTGCCGATTCTGGTGGAACTGGATGGCGATGTGAACGGCCATAAATTTAGCG
TGCGCGGCGAAGGCGAAGGCGATGCGACCATTGGCAAACTGACCCTGAAATTTATTTGCACCACCGGCAA
ACTACCGGTGCCGTGGCCGACCCTGGTGACCACCTTAACCTATGGCGTGCAGTGCTTTAGCCGCTATCCG
GATCATATGAAACGCCATGATTTTTTTAAAAGCGCGATGCCGGAAGGCTATGTGCAGGAACGCACCATTA
GCTTTAAAGATGATGGCAAATATAAAACCCGCGCGGTGGTGAAATTTGAAGGCGATACCCTGGTGAACCG
CATTGAACTGAAAGGCACCGATTTTAAAGAAGATGGCAACATTCTGGGGCATAAACTGGAATATAACACA
GATCAGATGCCGCAGATGGTTACTCTTCTTCGAGTTCTGAGAATTGTTATCTTAATAAGAGTGATTCGCC
TGGCTTCACAGAAGAAACAACTTGAAGTGGTAACCTGATAAGAATTCGATATCAAGCTTATCGATAATCA
ACCTCTGGATTACAAAATTTGTGAAAGATTGACTGGTATTCTTAACTATGTTGCTCCTTTTACGCTATGT
GGATACGCTGCTTTAATGCCTTTGTATCATGCTATTGCTTCCCGTATGGCTTTCATTTTCTCCTCCTTGT
ATAAATCCTGGTTGCTGTCTCTTTATGAGGAGTTGTGGCCCGTTGTCAGGCAACGTGGCGTGGTGTGCAC
TGTGTTTGCTGACGCAACCCCCACTGGTTGGGGCATTGCCACCACCTGTCAGCTCCTTTCCGGGACTTTC
GCTTTCCCCCTCCCTATTGCCACGGCGGAACTCATCGCCGCCTGCCTTGCCCGCTGCTGGACAGGGGCTC
GGCTGTTGGGCACTGACAATTCCGTGGTGTTGTCGGGGAAATCATCGTCCTTTCCTTGGCTGCTCGCCTA
TGTTGCCACCTGGATTCTGCGCGGGACGTCCTTCTGCTACGTCCCTTCGGCCCTCAATCCAGCGGACCTT
CCTTCCCGCGGCCTGCTGCCGGCTCTGCGGCCTCTTCCGCGTCTTCGCCTTCGCCCTCAGACGAGTCGGA
TCTCCCTTTGGGCCGCCTCCCCGCATCGATACCGAGCGCTGCTCGAGAGATCTACGGGTGGCATCCCTGT
GACCCCTCCCCAGTGCCTCTCCTGGCCCTGGAAGTTGCCACTCCAGTGCCCACCAGCCTTGTCCTAATAA
AATTAAGTTGCATCATTTTGTCTGACTAGGTGTCCTTCTATAATATTATGGGGTGGAGGGGGGTGGTATG
GAGCAAGGGGCAAGTTGGGAAGACAACCTGTAGGGCCTGCGGGGTCTATTGGGAACCAAGCTGGAGTGCA
GTGGCACAATCTTGGCTCACTGCAATCTCCGCCTCCTGGGTTCAAGCGATTCTCCTGCCTCAGCCTCCCG
AGTTGTTGGGATTCCAGGCATGCATGACCAGGCTCAGCTAATTTTTGTTTTTTTGGTAGAGACGGGGTTT
CACCATATTGGCCAGGCTGGTCTCCAACTCCTAATCTCAGGTGATCTACCCACCTTGGCCTCCCAAATTG
CTGGGATTACAGGCGTGAACCACTGCTCCCTTCCCTGTCCTTCTGATTTTGTAGGTAACCACGTGCGGAC
CGAGCGGCCGCAGGAACCCCTAGTGATGGAGTTGGCCACTCCCTCTCTGCGCGCTCGCTCGCTCACTGAG
GCCGGGCGACCAAAGGTCGCCCGACGCCCGGGCTTTGCCCGGGCGGCCTCAGTGAGCGAGCGAGCGCGCA
GCTGCCTGCAGGGGCGCCTGATGCGGTATTTTCTCCTTACGCATCTGTGCGGTATTTCACACCGCATA
[95 nt withheld, positions 3289-3383]
T
[46 nt withheld, positions 3385-3430]
C
[141 nt withheld, positions 3432-3572]
CCTTTGACGTTGGAGTCCACGTTCTTT
[37 nt withheld, positions 3600-3636]
ACTCTATCTCGGGCTATTCTTTTGATTTATAAGGGATTTTGCCGATTTCGGTCTATTGGTTAAAAAATGA
GCTGATTTAACAAAAATTTAACGCGAATTTTAACAAAATATTAACGTTTACAATTTTATGGTGCACTCTC
AGTACAATCTGCTCTGATGCCGCATAGTTAAGCCAGCCCCGACACCCGCCAACACCCGCTGACGCGCCCT
GACGGGCTTGTCTGCTCCCGGCATCCGCTTACAGACAAGCTGTGACCGTCTCCGGGAGCTGCATGTGTCA
GAGGTTTTCACCGTCATCACCGAAACGCGCGAGACGAAAGGGCCTCGTGATACGCCTATTTTTATAGGTT
AATGTCATGATAATAATGGTTTCTTAGACGTCAGGTGGCACTTTTCGGGGAAATGTGCGCGGAACCCCTA
TTTGTTTATTTTTCTAAATACATTCAAATATGTATCCGCTCATGAGACAATAACCCTGATAAATGCTTCA
ATAATATTGAAAAAGGAAGAGTATGAGTATTCAACATTTCCGTGTCGCCCTTATTCCCTTTTTTGCGGCA
TTTTGCCTTCCTGTTTTTGCTCACCCAGAAACGCTGGTGAAAGTAAAAGATGCTGAAGATCAGTTGGGTG
CACGAGTGGGTTACATCGAACTGGATCTCAACAGCGGTAAGATCCTTGAGAGTTTTCGCCCCGAAGAACG
TTTTCCAATGATGAGCACTTTTAAAGTTCTGCTATGTGGCGCGGTATTATCCCGTATTGACGCCGGGCAA
GAGCAACTCGGTCGCCGCATACACTATTCTCAGAATGACTTGGTTGAGTACTCACCAGTCACAGAAAAGC
ATCTTACGGATGGCATGACAGTAAGAGAATTATGCAGTGCTGCCATAACCATGAGTGATAACACTGCGGC
CAACTTACTTCTGACAACGATCGGAGGACCGAAGGAGCTAACCGCTTTTTTGCACAACATGGGGGATCAT
GTAACTCGCCTTGATCGTTGGGAACCGGAGCTGAATGAAGCCATACCAAACGACGAGCGTGACACCACGA
TGCCTGTAGCAATGGCAACAACGTTGCGCAAACTATTAACTGGCGAACTACTTACTCTAGCTTCCCGGCA
ACAATTAATAGACTGGATGGAGGCGGATAAAGTTGCAGGACCACTTCTGCGCTCGGCCCTTCCGGCTGGC
TGGTTTATTGCTGATAAATCTGGAGCCGGTGAGCGTGGGTCTCGCGGTATCATTGCAGCACTGGGGCCAG
ATGGTAAGCCCTCCCGTATCGTAGTTATCTACACGACGGGGAGTCAGGCAACTATGGATGAACGAAATAG
ACAGATCGCTGAGATAGGTGCCTCACTGATTAAGCATTGGTAACTGTCAGACCAAGTTTACTCATATATA
CTTTAGATTGATTTAAAACTTCATTTTTAATTTAAAAGGATCTAGGTGAAGATCCTTTTTGATAATCTCA
TGACCAAAATCCCTTAACGTGAGTTTTCGTTCCACTGAGCGTCAGACCCCGTAGAAAAGATCAAAGGATC
TTCTTGAGATCCTTTTTTTCTGCGCGTAATCTGCTGCTTGCAAACAAAAAAACCACCGCTACCAGCGGTG
GTTTGTTTGCCGGATCAAGAGCTACCAACTCTTTTTCCGAAGGTAACTGGCTTCAGCAGAGCGCAGATAC
CAAATACTGTTCTTCTAGTGTAGCCGTAGTTAGGCCACCACTTCAAGAACTCTGTAGCACCGCCTACATA
CCTCGCTCTGCTAATCCTGTTACCAGTGGCTGCTGCCAGTGGCGATAAGTCGTGTCTTACCGGGTTGGAC
TCAAGACGATAGTTACCGGATAAGGCGCAGCGGTCGGGCTGAACGGGGGGTTCGTGCACACAGCCCAGCT
TGGAGCGAACGACCTACACCGAACTGAGATACCTACAGCGTGAGCTATGAGAAAGCGCCACGCTTCCCGA
AGGGAGAAAGGCGGACAGGTATCCGGTAAGCGGCAGGGTCGGAACAGGAGAGCGCACGAGGGAGCTTCCA
GGGGGAAACGCCTGGTATCTTTATAGTCCTGTCGGGTTTCGCCACCTCTGACTTGAGCGTCGATTTTTGT
GATGCTCGTCAGGGGGGCGGAGCCTATGGAAAAACGCCAGCAACGCGGCCTTTTTACGGTTCCTGGCCTT
TTGCTGGCCTTTTGCTCACATGT
